>Addgene plasmid #22377 | pCI-MOR272-1 | depositor full sequence | sequence record 10286 | Author sequence
TCAATATTGGCCATTAGCCATATTATTCATTGGTTATATAGCATAAATCAATATTGGCTATTGGCCATTG
CATACGTTGTATCTATATCATAATATGTACATTTATATTGGCTCATGTCCAATATGACCGCCATGTTGGC
ATTGATTATTGACTAGTTATTAATAGTAATCAATTACGGGGTCATTAGTTCATAGCCCATATATGGAGTT
CCGCGTTACATAACTTACGGTAAATGGCCCGCCTGGCTGACCGCCCAACGACCCCCGCCCATTGACGTCA
ATAATGACGTATGTTCCCATAGTAACGCCAATAGGGACTTTCCATTGACGTCAATGGGTGGAGTATTTAC
GGTAAACTGCCCACTTGGCAGTACATCAAGTGTATCATATGCCAAGTCCGCCCCCTATTGACGTCAATGA
CGGTAAATGGCCCGCCTGGCATTATGCCCAGTACATGACCTTACGGGACTTTCCTACTTGGCAGTACATC
TACGTATTAGTCATCGCTATTACCATGGTGATGCGGTTTTGGCAGTACACCAATGGGCGTGGATAGCGGT
TTGACTCACGGGGATTTCCAAGTCTCCACCCCATTGACGTCAATGGGAGTTTGTTTTGGCACCAAAATCA
ACGGGACTTTCCAAAATGTCGTAATAACCCCGCCCCGTTGACGCAAATGGGCGGTAGGCGTGTACGGTGG
GAGGTCTATATAAGCAGAGCTCGTTTAGTGAACCGTCAGATCACTAGAAGCTTTATTGCGGTAGTTTATC
ACAGTTAAATTGCTAACGCAGTCAGTGCTTCTGACACAACAGTCTCGAACTTAAGCTGCAGAAGTTGGTC
GTGAGGCACTGGGCAGGTAAGTATCAAGGTTACAAGACAGGTTTAAGGAGACCAATAGAAACTGGGCTTG
TCGAGACAGAGAAGACTCTTGCGTTTCTGATAGGCACCTATTGGTCTTACTGACATCCACTTTGCCTTTC
TCTCCACAGGTGTCCACTCCCAGTTCAATTACAGCTCTTAAGGCTAGAGTACTTAATACGACTCACTATA
GGCTAGCATGAATGGCACAGAAGGCCCTAACTTCTACGTGCCCTTCTCCAATGCGACGGGTGTGGTACGC
GAATTCACGCGTATGGATAGTTATAATCAAACATTTACAGGTTTCATTTTATTGGGATTGTTCCCACCAT
CAAAAATAGGTCTGTTCCTCTTCATTCTCATTGTTCTCATCTTTCTGACAGCTTGGATTGGTAACCTGTC
CATGATCCTCCTCATCCTCCTGGATTCACATCTCCACACACCCATGTATTTTTTACTTAGTCAGCTTTCT
CTTATTGACTTAAATTACATCTCTACCATTGTCCCTAAAATGGTATCTGACTTTATGTTAGGTAATAAAT
ACATCTCCTTCATTGGGTGTGGATTTCAGATTTTCCTCTTCTTGACTTTTGGGGGTGCAGAAACCCTTTT
GTTGGCATCTATGGCCTATGACCGTTATGTGGCTATTTGTTTTCCTCTCCACTATGCCACACATATGAAT
AAAAGAGTCTGTGTGATGATGATAACAGGAGCTTGGATTCTGGGCTCCATTAATTCCTGTGCTCATACTG
GATATGCACTCCAAATTCCTTACTGCAGATCCAGAGCCATCAACCATTTCTTCTGTGATGTCCCTGCCAT
GTTGACTCTGGCTTGCACAGACACATGGGTCTATGAGTATACAGTGTTTGTGAGTACAATCCTCTTTCTT
GTGTTTCCATTCATTGGAATAGTGTGTTCCTATGGTCGTGTTTTCCTTGCTATCTACCGTATGCATTCTA
GGGCGGGGAAGAAGAAGGCCTATTCTACCTGTAGCACTCACCTCACTGTTGTAACTTTCTACTACGCACC
ATTTGCTTACACCTATCTACGCCCAAGATCCCTCCGATCCCCAGAAGAGGACAAGATTCTTGCAGTCTTC
TACACAGTTCTCACCCCAATGCTAAATCCTATCATCTATAGCCTGAGAAACAAAGAAGTGATTGGGGCCC
TGAGAAGGATGACTCACAGAATTTGCTTTGCAAAAATATAGGCGGCCGCTTCGAGCAGACATGATAAGAT
ACATTGATGAGTTTGGACAAACCACAACTAGAATGCAGTGAAAAAAATGCTTTATTTGTGAAATTTGTGA
TGCTATTGCTTTATTTGTAACCATTATAAGCTGCAATAAACAAGTTAACAACAACAATTGCATTCATTTT
ATGTTTCAGGTTCAGGGGGAGATGTGGGAGGTTTTTTAAAGCAAGTAAAACCTCTACAAATGTGGTAAAA
TCGATAAGGATCCGGGCTGGCGTAATAGCGAAGAGGCCCGCACCGATCGCCCTTCCCAACAGTTGCGCAG
CCTGAATGGCGAATGG
[124 nt withheld, positions 2397-2520]
C
[91 nt withheld, positions 2522-2612]
A
[49 nt withheld, positions 2614-2662]
CCTTTGACGTTGGAGTCCACGTTCTTT
[37 nt withheld, positions 2690-2726]
ACCCTATCTCGGTCTATTCTTTTGATTTATAAGGGATTTTGCCGATTTCGGCCTATTGGTTAAAAAATGA
GCTGATTTAACAAAAATTTAACGCGAATTTTAACAAAATATTAACGCTTACAATTTCCTGATGCGGTATT
TTCTCCTTACGCATCTGTGCGGTATTTCACACCGCATATGGTGCACTCTCAGTACAATCTGCTCTGATGC
CGCATAGTTAAGCCAGCCCCGACACCCGCCAACACCCGCTGACGCGCCCTGACGGGCTTGTCTGCTCCCG
GCATCCGCTTACAGACAAGCTGTGACCGTCTCCGGGAGCTGCATGTGTCAGAGGTTTTCACCGTCATCAC
CGAAACGCGCGAGACGAAAGGGCCTCGTGATACGCCTATTTTTATAGGTTAATGTCATGATAATAATGGT
TTCTTAGACGTCAGGTGGCACTTTTCGGGGAAATGTGCGCGGAACCCCTATTTGTTTATTTTTCTAAATA
CATTCAAATATGTATCCGCTCATGAGACAATAACCCTGATAAATGCTTCAATAATATTGAAAAAGGAAGA
GTATGAGTATTCAACATTTCCGTGTCGCCCTTATTCCCTTTTTTGCGGCATTTTGCCTTCCTGTTTTTGC
TCACCCAGAAACGCTGGTGAAAGTAAAAGATGCTGAAGATCAGTTGGGTGCACGAGTGGGTTACATCGAA
CTGGATCTCAACAGCGGTAAGATCCTTGAGAGTTTTCGCCCCGAAGAACGTTTTCCAATGATGAGCACTT
TTAAAGTTCTGCTATGTGGCGCGGTATTATCCCGTATTGACGCCGGGCAAGAGCAACTCGGTCGCCGCAT
ACACTATTCTCAGAATGACTTGGTTGAGTACTCACCAGTCACAGAAAAGCATCTTACGGATGGCATGACA
GTAAGAGAATTATGCAGTGCTGCCATAACCATGAGTGATAACACTGCGGCCAACTTACTTCTGACAACGA
TCGGAGGACCGAAGGAGCTAACCGCTTTTTTGCACAACATGGGGGATCATGTAACTCGCCTTGATCGTTG
GGAACCGGAGCTGAATGAAGCCATACCAAACGACGAGCGTGACACCACGATGCCTGTAGCAATGGCAACA
ACGTTGCGCAAACTATTAACTGGCGAACTACTTACTCTAGCTTCCCGGCAACAATTAATAGACTGGATGG
AGGCGGATAAAGTTGCAGGACCACTTCTGCGCTCGGCCCTTCCGGCTGGCTGGTTTATTGCTGATAAATC
TGGAGCCGGTGAGCGTGGGTCTCGCGGTATCATTGCAGCACTGGGGCCAGATGGTAAGCCCTCCCGTATC
GTAGTTATCTACACGACGGGGAGTCAGGCAACTATGGATGAACGAAATAGACAGATCGCTGAGATAGGTG
CCTCACTGATTAAGCATTGGTAACTGTCAGACCAAGTTTACTCATATATACTTTAGATTGATTTAAAACT
TCATTTTTAATTTAAAAGGATCTAGGTGAAGATCCTTTTTGATAATCTCATGACCAAAATCCCTTAACGT
GAGTTTTCGTTCCACTGAGCGTCAGACCCCGTAGAAAAGATCAAAGGATCTTCTTGAGATCCTTTTTTTC
TGCGCGTAATCTGCTGCTTGCAAACAAAAAAACCACCGCTACCAGCGGTGGTTTGTTTGCCGGATCAAGA
GCTACCAACTCTTTTTCCGAAGGTAACTGGCTTCAGCAGAGCGCAGATACCAAATACTGTTCTTCTAGTG
TAGCCGTAGTTAGGCCACCACTTCAAGAACTCTGTAGCACCGCCTACATACCTCGCTCTGCTAATCCTGT
TACCAGTGGCTGCTGCCAGTGGCGATAAGTCGTGTCTTACCGGGTTGGACTCAAGACGATAGTTACCGGA
TAAGGCGCAGCGGTCGGGCTGAACGGGGGGTTCGTGCACACAGCCCAGCTTGGAGCGAACGACCTACACC
GAACTGAGATACCTACAGCGTGAGCTATGAGAAAGCGCCACGCTTCCCGAAGGGAGAAAGGCGGACAGGT
ATCCGGTAAGCGGCAGGGTCGGAACAGGAGAGCGCACGAGGGAGCTTCCAGGGGGAAACGCCTGGTATCT
TTATAGTCCTGTCGGGTTTCGCCACCTCTGACTTGAGCGTCGATTTTTGTGATGCTCGTCAGGGGGGCGG
AGCCTATGGAAAAACGCCAGCAACGCGGCCTTTTTACGGTTCCTGGCCTTTTGCTGGCCTTTTGCTCACA
TGGCTCGACAGATCT
Features (pLannotate 1.2.2; 14 found; start..end, strand, type, name):
    140..517     +  enhancer       CMV enhancer: human cytomegalovirus immediate early enhancer
    519..718     +  promoter       CMV promoter: human cytomegalovirus (CMV) immediate early promoter
    857..989     +  intron         chimeric intron: chimera between introns from human β-globin and immunoglobulin heavy chain genes
   1034..1052    +  promoter       T7 promoter: promoter for bacteriophage T7 RNA polymerase
   1160..2038    +  CDS            Olfr56 (fragment): OLF56_MOUSE - Also known as Mor276-1 From Mus musculus (Mouse).
   2095..2216    -  polyA_signal   SV40 poly(A) signal: SV40 polyadenylation signal
   2239..2307    -  CDS            large T antigen (fragment): large T antigen from SV40 (simian virus 40)
   2326..2393    +  CDS            lacZα (fragment): LacZα fragment of β-galactosidase; lacZ fragment
   2397..2825    +  rep_origin     f1 ori (sequence partly withheld): f1 bacteriophage origin of replication; arrow indicates direction of (+) strand synthesis
   2853..2952    -  misc_feature   bom (fragment): basis of mobility region from pBR322
   3054..3089    -  CDS            rop (fragment): Rop protein, which maintains plasmids at low copy number; rop
   3184..3288    +  promoter       AmpR promoter: bla
   3289..4149    +  CDS            AmpR: β-lactamase; bla; confers resistance to ampicillin, carbenicillin, and related antibiotics
   4320..4908    +  rep_origin     ori: high-copy-number ColE1/pMB1/pBR322/pUC origin of replication
