[The description below was written by a language model from this plasmid's Addgene catalogue record and pLannotate feature annotations shown in this document.]
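Description:
pCI-MOR272-1 is a mammalian expression plasmid built on the Promega pCI backbone and carrying the mouse odorant receptor MOR272-1 (Olfr167), a 939 bp insert cloned between the NheI and NotI sites, both of which remain intact. The receptor bears an N-terminal Rho tag, a short leader derived from rhodopsin that is commonly fused to olfactory receptors to improve their delivery to the plasma membrane in heterologous cells and to allow detection of surface expression. In bacteria the plasmid replicates from a high-copy ColE1/pUC-type origin and is selected with ampicillin through the bla gene and its own promoter. An f1 origin is also present, which permits single-stranded DNA production.

Expression in mammalian cells is driven by the human cytomegalovirus immediate early enhancer and promoter, followed by the pCI chimeric β-globin/immunoglobulin intron, which generally boosts mRNA processing and expression levels. A T7 promoter sits just upstream of the coding region, providing a sequencing primer site and the option of in vitro transcription, and an SV40 polyadenylation signal terminates the transcript. The automated annotation labels the open reading frame as a fragment of Olfr56 (MOR276-1); this most likely reflects a homology match to a related family member rather than the true identity, since the catalogue entry assigns the insert to Olfr167. The Rho tag is not annotated separately. The short large T antigen, lacZα, bom and rop fragments are backbone remnants. There is no mammalian selection marker, so the plasmid suits transient transfection, consistent with the associated study that screened a mammalian receptor repertoire for odorant responses.
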