Addgene plasmid #22377: pCI-MOR272-1
Depositing lab: Hiroaki Matsunami. Depositing organization: Duke University. Publication: Odor coding by a Mammalian receptor repertoire. Saito H, Chi Q, Zhuang H, Matsunami H, Mainland JD. Sci Signal. 2009 . 2(60):ra9. 10.1126/scisignal.2000016 PubMed 19261596.
Backbone
  Vector backbone: pCI
  Backbone manufacturer: Promega
  Backbone size w/o insert (bp): 4006
  Vector type: Mammalian Expression
Growth in bacteria
  Bacterial resistance: Ampicillin, 100 μg/mL
  Growth temperature: 37°C
  Growth strain: DH5alpha
  Copy number: Unknown
Gene/Insert
  Gene/Insert name: MOR272-1 (alt name: Mus musculus olfactory receptor 167)
  Species: M. musculus (mouse)
  Insert size (bp): 939
  GenBank ID: NM_146935
  Entrez Gene: Olfr167 (a.k.a. MOR272-1)
  Tag / fusion protein: Rho (N terminal on insert)
  Cloning method: Restriction Enzyme; 5′ cloning site NheI (not destroyed); 3′ cloning site NotI (not destroyed)
  Sequencing primers: 5′ T7; 3′ EBV-rev
Terms and licenses: Academic/Nonprofit Terms; Industry Terms: Not Available to Industry
How to cite: pCI-MOR272-1 was a gift from Hiroaki Matsunami (Addgene plasmid # 22377 ; http://n2t.net/addgene:22377 ; RRID:Addgene_22377)
