>Addgene plasmid #22377 | pCI-MOR272-1 | addgene partial sequence | sequence record 28210 | 22377 with T7
CCTACTTCTACGTGCCCTTCTCCAATGCGACGGGTGTGGTACGCGAATTCACGCGTATGGATAGTTATAA
TCAAACATTTACAGGTTTCATTTTATTGGGATTGTTCCCACCATCAAAAATAGGTCTGTTCCTCTTCATT
CTCATTGTTCTCATCTTTCTGACAGCTTGGATTGGTAACCTGTCCATGATCCTCCTCATCCTCCTGGATT
CACATCTCCACACACCCATGTATTTTTTACTTAGTCAGCTTTCTCTTATTGACTTAAATTACATCTCTAC
CATTGTCCCTAAAATGGTATCTGACTTTATGTTAGGTAATAAATACATCTCCTTCATTGGGTGTGGATTT
CAGATTTTCCTCTTCTTGACTTTTGGGGGTGCAGAAACCCTTTTGTTGGCATCTATGGCCTATGACCGTT
ATGTGGCTATTTGTTTTCCTCTCCACTATGCCACACATATGAATAAAAGAGTCTGTGTGATGATGATAAC
AGGAGCTTGGATTCTGGGCTCCATTAATTCCTGTGCTCATACTGGATATGCACTCCAAATTCCTTACTGC
AGATCCAGAGCCATCAACCATTTCTTCTGTGATGTCCCTGCCATGTTGACTCTGGCTTGCACAGACACAT
GGGTCTATGAGTATACAGTGTTTGTGAGTACAATCCTCTTTCTTGTGTTTCCATTCATTGGAATAGTGTG
TTCCTATGGTCGTGTTTTCCTTGCTATCTACCGTATGCATTCTAGGGCGGGGAAGAAGAAGGCCTATTCT
ACCTGTAGCACTCACCTCAC
